>Addgene plasmid #113682 | pJEP306-pAAV-EFS-MCS3-pA | addgene full sequence | sequence record 231554 | Addgene NGS Result
CTCACTGAGGCCGGGCGACCAAAGGTCGCCCGGCCTCAGTGAGCGAGCGAGCGCGCAGCTGCCTGCAGGG
GCGCCTGATGCGGTATTTTCTCCTTACGCATCTGTGCGGTATTTCACACCGCATA
[95 nt withheld, positions 126-220]
T
[46 nt withheld, positions 222-267]
C
[141 nt withheld, positions 269-409]
CCTTTGACGTTGGAGTCCACGTTCTTT
[37 nt withheld, positions 437-473]
ACTCTATCTCGGGCTATTCTTTTGATTTATAAGGGATTTTGCCGATTTCGGTCTATTGGTTAAAAAATGA
GCTGATTTAACAAAAATTTAACGCGAATTTTAACAAAATATTAACGTTTACAATTTTATGGTGCACTCTC
AGTACAATCTGCTCTGATGCCGCATAGTTAAGCCAGCCCCGACACCCGCCAACACCCGCTGACGCGCCCT
GACGGGCTTGTCTGCTCCCGGCATCCGCTTACAGACAAGCTGTGACCGTCTCCGGGAGCTGCATGTGTCA
GAGGTTTTCACCGTCATCACCGAAACGCGCGAGACGAAAGGGCCTCGTGATACGCCTATTTTTATAGGTT
AATGTCATGATAATAATGGTTTCTTAGACGTCAGGTGGCACTTTTCGGGGAAATGTGCGCGGAACCCCTA
TTTGTTTATTTTTCTAAATACATTCAAATATGTATCCGCTCATGAGACAATAACCCTGATAAATGCTTCA
ATAATATTGAAAAAGGAAGAGTATGAGTATTCAACATTTCCGTGTCGCCCTTATTCCCTTTTTTGCGGCA
TTTTGCCTTCCTGTTTTTGCTCACCCAGAAACGCTGGTGAAAGTAAAAGATGCTGAAGATCAGTTGGGTG
CACGAGTGGGTTACATCGAACTGGATCTCAACAGCGGTAAGATCCTTGAGAGTTTTCGCCCCGAAGAACG
TTTTCCAATGATGAGCACTTTTAAAGTTCTGCTATGTGGCGCGGTATTATCCCGTATTGACGCCGGGCAA
GAGCAACTCGGTCGCCGCATACACTATTCTCAGAATGACTTGGTTGAGTACTCACCAGTCACAGAAAAGC
ATCTTACGGATGGCATGACAGTAAGAGAATTATGCAGTGCTGCCATAACCATGAGTGATAACACTGCGGC
CAACTTACTTCTGACAACGATCGGAGGACCGAAGGAGCTAACCGCTTTTTTGCACAACATGGGGGATCAT
GTAACTCGCCTTGATCGTTGGGAACCGGAGCTGAATGAAGCCATACCAAACGACGAGCGTGACACCACGA
TGCCTGTAGCAATGGCAACAACGTTGCGCAAACTATTAACTGGCGAACTACTTACTCTAGCTTCCCGGCA
ACAATTAATAGACTGGATGGAGGCGGATAAAGTTGCAGGACCACTTCTGCGCTCGGCCCTTCCGGCTGGC
TGGTTTATTGCTGATAAATCTGGAGCCGGTGAGCGTGGGTCTCGCGGTATCATTGCAGCACTGGGGCCAG
ATGGTAAGCCCTCCCGTATCGTAGTTATCTACACGACGGGGAGTCAGGCAACTATGGATGAACGAAATAG
ACAGATCGCTGAGATAGGTGCCTCACTGATTAAGCATTGGTAACTGTCAGACCAAGTTTACTCATATATA
CTTTAGATTGATTTAAAACTTCATTTTTAATTTAAAAGGATCTAGGTGAAGATCCTTTTTGATAATCTCA
TGACCAAAATCCCTTAACGTGAGTTTTCGTTCCACTGAGCGTCAGACCCCGTAGAAAAGATCAAAGGATC
TTCTTGAGATCCTTTTTTTCTGCGCGTAATCTGCTGCTTGCAAACAAAAAAACCACCGCTACCAGCGGTG
GTTTGTTTGCCGGATCAAGAGCTACCAACTCTTTTTCCGAAGGTAACTGGCTTCAGCAGAGCGCAGATAC
CAAATACTGTTCTTCTAGTGTAGCCGTAGTTAGGCCACCACTTCAAGAACTCTGTAGCACCGCCTACATA
CCTCGCTCTGCTAATCCTGTTACCAGTGGCTGCTGCCAGTGGCGATAAGTCGTGTCTTACCGGGTTGGAC
TCAAGACGATAGTTACCGGATAAGGCGCAGCGGTCGGGCTGAACGGGGGGTTCGTGCACACAGCCCAGCT
TGGAGCGAACGACCTACACCGAACTGAGATACCTACAGCGTGAGCTATGAGAAAGCGCCACGCTTCCCGA
AGGGAGAAAGGCGGACAGGTATCCGGTAAGCGGCAGGGTCGGAACAGGAGAGCGCACGAGGGAGCTTCCA
GGGGGAAACGCCTGGTATCTTTATAGTCCTGTCGGGTTTCGCCACCTCTGACTTGAGCGTCGATTTTTGT
GATGCTCGTCAGGGGGGCGGAGCCTATGGAAAAACGCCAGCAACGCGGCCTTTTTACGGTTCCTGGCCTT
TTGCTGGCCTTTTGCTCACATGTCCTGCAGGCAGCTGCGCGCTCGCTCGCTCACTGAGGCCGCCCGGGCG
TCGGGCGACCTTTGGTCGCCCGGCCTCAGTGAGCGAGCGAGCGCGCAGAGAGGGAGTGGCCAACTCCATC
ACTAGGGGTTCCTGCGGCCGCACGCGTTCGAGTGGCTCCGGTGCCCGTCAGTGGGCAGAGCGCACATCGC
CCACAGTCCCCGAGAAGTTGGGGGGAGGGGTCGGCAATTGAACCGGTGCCTAGAGAAGGTGGCGCGGGGT
AAACTGGGAAAGTGATGTCGTGTACTGGCTCCGCCTTTTTCCCGAGGGTGGGGGAGAACCGTATATAAGT
GCAGTAGTCGCCGTGAACGTTCTTTTTCGCAACGGGTTTGCCGCCAGAACACAGGTGTCGTGACGCGGGA
ATTCGGTACCTCTAGAGCACCGGTCATATGGATATCTGACTAGTCTCGAGTTTATTGCAGCTTATAATGG
TTACAAATAAAGCAATAGCATCACAAATTTCACAAATAAAGCATTTTTTTCACTGGACCGAGCGGCCGCA
GGAACCCCTAGTGATGGAGTTGGCCACTCCCTCTCTGCGCGCTCGCTCG
Features (pLannotate 1.2.2; 13 found; start..end, strand, type, name):
     31..69      +  repeat_region  AAV2 ITR (fragment): inverted terminal repeat of adeno-associated virus serotype 2 inverted
     74..125     -  misc_feature   bom (fragment): basis of mobility region from pBR322
    144..599     +  rep_origin     f1 ori (sequence partly withheld): f1 bacteriophage origin of replication; arrow indicates direction of (+) strand synthesis
    600..649     -  misc_feature   bom (fragment): basis of mobility region from pBR322
    751..786     -  CDS            rop (fragment): Rop protein, which maintains plasmids at low copy number; rop
    881..985     +  promoter       AmpR promoter: bla
    986..1846    +  CDS            AmpR: β-lactamase; bla; confers resistance to ampicillin, carbenicillin, and related antibiotics
   2017..2605    +  rep_origin     ori: high-copy-number ColE1/pMB1/pBR322/pUC origin of replication
   2678..2705    +  repeat_region  AAV2 ITR (fragment): inverted terminal repeat of adeno-associated virus serotype 2 inverted
   2734..2761    +  repeat_region  AAV2 ITR (fragment): inverted terminal repeat of adeno-associated virus serotype 2 inverted
   2836..3047    +  promoter       EF-1α core promoter: core promoter for human elongation factor EF-1α
   3113..3188    +  polyA_signal   SV40 poly(A) signal (fragment): SV40 polyadenylation signal
   3203..32      +  repeat_region  AAV2 ITR (fragment) (across the origin): inverted terminal repeat of adeno-associated virus serotype 2 inverted
