[The description below was written by a language model from this plasmid's Addgene catalogue record and pLannotate feature annotations shown in this document.]
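Description:
pJEP306-pAAV-EFS-MCS3-pA is an empty adeno-associated virus (AAV) transfer plasmid built on a commercial AAV backbone and intended as a cloning scaffold rather than a finished expression construct; the record lists no insert. Between the AAV2 inverted terminal repeats, which the annotation detects only as fragments (one spanning the sequence origin), the cassette consists of the EF-1α core promoter (EFS, the short intron-less form of the human elongation factor 1α promoter), a short unannotated interval corresponding to the multiple cloning site named MCS3, and a compact SV40-based polyadenylation signal of about 75 bp. The ITRs are the cis elements needed for replication and packaging of the intervening DNA into AAV particles when rep, cap and helper functions are supplied in trans. Keeping the promoter and poly(A) signal very small leaves most of the limited AAV packaging capacity free for a gene of interest.

Outside the ITRs the plasmid carries a high-copy ColE1/pUC-type origin, an ampicillin resistance gene (β-lactamase) with its own promoter, and an f1 phage origin, along with small remnants of pBR322 bom and rop sequences that are not expected to be functional. It is maintained in a recombination-deficient E. coli strain, a common choice for preserving ITR integrity. The catalogue size (3285 bp) differs slightly from the sequenced record (3252 nt), which may reflect the difficulty of sequencing through ITRs. The plasmid comes from a vector set developed for AAV-delivered SaCas9 genome editing in neurons in vivo, where it serves as a base vector for inserting an open reading frame under constitutive EFS control.
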