Addgene plasmid #113682: pJEP306-pAAV-EFS-MCS3-pA
Purpose: EFS driven Multi Cloning Site-3.
Depositing lab: Jonathan Ploski. Depositing organization: University of Texas at Dallas. Publication: The Development of an AAV-Based CRISPR SaCas9 Genome Editing System That Can Be Delivered to Neurons in vivo and Regulated via Doxycycline and Cre-Recombinase. Kumar N, Stanford W, de Solis C, Aradhana, Abraham ND, Dao TJ, Thaseen S, Sairavi A, Gonzalez CU, Ploski JE. Front Mol Neurosci. 2018 Nov 13;11:413. doi: 10.3389/fnmol.2018.00413. eCollection 2018. PubMed 30483052.
Backbone
  Vector backbone: AAV
  Backbone manufacturer: Agilent Technologies
  Total vector size (bp): 3285
  Modifications to backbone: Vector backbone has 75 bps 3’UTR that contains an SV40 based poly-adenylation signal
  Vector type: AAV
Growth in bacteria
  Bacterial resistance: Ampicillin, 100 μg/mL
  Growth temperature: 37°C
  Growth strain: NEB Stable
  Copy number: High Copy
Gene/Insert
  Gene/Insert name: N/A
Terms and licenses: Academic/Nonprofit Terms; Industry Terms: Not Available to Industry
How to cite: pJEP306-pAAV-EFS-MCS3-pA was a gift from Jonathan Ploski (Addgene plasmid # 113682 ; http://n2t.net/addgene:113682 ; RRID:Addgene_113682)
